>Addgene plasmid #100763 | DsRed-Nix | addgene full sequence | sequence record 193064 | Addgene NGS Result
GGCCAGATATACGCGTTGACATTGATTATTGACTAGTTATTAATAGTAATCAATTACGGGGTCATTAGTT
CATAGCCCATATATGGAGTTCCGCGTTACATAACTTACGGTAAATGGCCCGCCTGGCTGACCGCCCAACG
ACCCCCGCCCATTGACGTCAATAATGACGTATGTTCCCATAGTAACGCCAATAGGGACTTTCCATTGACG
TCAATGGGTGGAGTATTTACGGTAAACTGCCCACTTGGCAGTACATCAAGTGTATCATATGCCAAGTACG
CCCCCTATTGACGTCAATGACGGTAAATGGCCCGCCTGGCATTATGCCCAGTACATGACCTTATGGGACT
TTCCTACTTGGCAGTACATCTACGTATTAGTCATCGCTATTACCATGGTGATGCGGTTTTGGCAGTACAT
CAATGGGCGTGGATAGCGGTTTGACTCACGGGGATTTCCAAGTCTCCACCCCATTGACGTCAATGGGAGT
TTGTTTTGGCACCAAAATCAACGGGACTTTCCAAAATGTCGTAACAACTCCGCCCCATTGACGCAAATGG
GCGGTAGGCGTGTACGGTGGGAGGTCTATATAAGCAGAGCTCTCTGGCTAACTAGAGAACCCACTGCTTA
CTGGCTTATCGAAATTAATACGACTCACTATAGGGAGACCCAAGCTTGGTACCATGGCCTCCTCCGAGAA
CGTCATCACCGAGTTCATGCGCTTCAAGGTGCGCATGGAGGGCACCGTGAACGGCCACGAGTTCGAGATC
GAGGGCGAGGGCGAGGGCCGCCCCTACGAGGGCCACAACACCGTGAAGCTGAAGGTGACCAAGGGCGGCC
CCCTGCCCTTCGCCTGGGACATCCTGTCCCCCCAGTTCCAGTACGGCTCCAAGGTGTACGTGAAGCACCC
CGCCGACATCCCCGACTACAAGAAGCTGTCCTTCCCCGAGGGCTTCAAGTGGGAGCGCGTGATGAACTTC
GAGGACGGCGGCGTGGCGACCGTGACCCAGGACTCCTCCCTGCAGGACGGCTGCTTCATCTACAAGGTGA
AGTTCATCGGCGTGAACTTCCCCTCCGACGGCCCCGTGATGCAGAAGAAGACCATGGGCTGGGAGGCCTC
CACCGAGCGCCTGTACCCCCGCGACGGCGTGCTGAAGGGCGAGACCCACAAGGCCCTGAAGCTGAAGGAC
GGCGGCCACTACCTGGTGGAGTTCAAGTCCATCTACATGGCCAAGAAGCCCGTGCAGCTGCCCGGCTACT
ACTACGTGGACGCCAAGCTGGACATCACCTCCCACAACGAGGACTACACCATCGTGGAGCAGTACGAGCG
CACCGAGGGCCGCCACCACCTGTTCCTGGAATTCATGTCGTCCCACCTAGTCGAGCCGCCGCCGCCCCTG
CACAACAACAACAACAACTGCGAGGAAAATGAGCAGTCTCTGCCCCCGCCGGCCGGCCTCAACAGTTCCT
GGGTGGAGCTACCCATGAACAGCAGCAATGGCAATGATAATGGCAATGGGAAAAATGGGGGGCTGGAACA
CGTACCATCCTCATCCTCCATCCACAATGGAGACATGGAGAAGATTCTTTTGGATGCACAACATGAATCA
GGACAGAGTAGTTCCAGAGGCAGTTCTCACTGTGACAGCCCTTCGCCACAAGAAGATGGGCAGATCATGT
TTGATGTGGAAATGCACACCAGCAGGGACCATAGCTCTCAGTCAGAAGAAGAAGTTGTAGAAGGAGAGAA
GGAAGTCGAGGCTTTGAAGAAAAGTGCGGACTGGGTATCAGACTGGTCCAGTAGACCCGAAAACATTCCA
CCCAAGGAGTTCCACTTCAGACACCCTAAACGTTCTGTGTCTTTAAGCATGAGGAAAAGTGGAGCCATGA
AGAAAGGGGGTATTTTCTCCGCAGAATTTCTGAAGGTGTTCATTCCATCTCTCTTCCTTTCTCATGTTTT
GGCTTTGGGGCTAGGCATCTATATTGGAAAGCGACTGAGCACACCCTCTGCCAGCACCTACTGACTCGAG
CATGCATCTAGAGGGCCCTATTCTATAGTGTCACCTAAATGCTAGAGCTCGCTGATCAGCCTCGACTGTG
CCTTCTAGTTGCCAGCCATCTGTTGTTTGCCCCTCCCCCGTGCCTTCCTTGACCCTGGAAGGTGCCACTC
CCACTGTCCTTTCCTAATAAAATGAGGAAATTGCATCGCATTGTCTGAGTAGGTGTCATTCTATTCTGGG
GGGTGGGGTGGGGCAGGACAGCAAGGGGGAGGATTGGGAAGACAATAGCAGGCATGCTGGGGATGCGGTG
GGCTCTATGGCTTCTGAGGCGGAAAGAACCAGCTGGGGCTCTAGGGGGTATCCCC
[124 nt withheld, positions 2366-2489]
C
[91 nt withheld, positions 2491-2581]
A
[49 nt withheld, positions 2583-2631]
CCTTTGACGTTGGAGTCCACGTTCTTT
[37 nt withheld, positions 2659-2695]
ACCCTATCTCGGTCTATTCTTTTGATTTATAAGGGATTTTGCCGATTTCGGCCTATTGGTTAAAAAATGA
GCTGATTTAACAAAAATTTAACGCGAATTAATTCTGTGGAATGTGTGTCAGTTAGGGTGTGGAAAGTCCC
CAGGCTCCCCAGCAGGCAGAAGTATGCAAAGCATGCATCTCAATTAGTCAGCAACCAGGTGTGGAAAGTC
CCCAGGCTCCCCAGCAGGCAGAAGTATGCAAAGCATGCATCTCAATTAGTCAGCAACCATAGTCCCGCCC
CTAACTCCGCCCATCCCGCCCCTAACTCCGCCCAGTTCCGCCCATTCTCCGCCCCATGGCTGACTAATTT
TTTTTATTTATGCAGAGGCCGAGGCCGCCTCTGCCTCTGAGCTATTCCAGAAGTAGTGAGGAGGCTTTTT
TGGAGGCCTAGGCTTTTGCAAAAAGCTCCCGGGAGCTTGTATATCCATTTTCGGATCTGATCAAGAGACA
GGATGAGGATCGTTTCGCATGATTGAACAAGATGGATTGCACGCAGGTTCTCCGGCCGCTTGGGTGGAGA
GGCTATTCGGCTATGACTGGGCACAACAGACAATCGGCTGCTCTGATGCCGCCGTGTTCCGGCTGTCAGC
GCAGGGGCGCCCGGTTCTTTTTGTCAAGACCGACCTGTCCGGTGCCCTGAATGAACTGCAGGACGAGGCA
GCGCGGCTATCGTGGCTGGCCACGACGGGCGTTCCTTGCGCAGCTGTGCTCGACGTTGTCACTGAAGCGG
GAAGGGACTGGCTGCTATTGGGCGAAGTGCCGGGGCAGGATCTCCTGTCATCTCACCTTGCTCCTGCCGA
GAAAGTATCCATCATGGCTGATGCAATGCGGCGGCTGCATACGCTTGATCCGGCTACCTGCCCATTCGAC
CACCAAGCGAAACATCGCATCGAGCGAGCACGTACTCGGATGGAAGCCGGTCTTGTCGATCAGGATGATC
TGGACGAAGAGCATCAGGGGCTCGCGCCAGCCGAACTGTTCGCCAGGCTCAAGGCGCGCATGCCCGACGG
CGAGGATCTCGTCGTGACCCATGGCGATGCCTGCTTGCCGAATATCATGGTGGAAAATGGCCGCTTTTCT
GGATTCATCGACTGTGGCCGGCTGGGTGTGGCGGACCGCTATCAGGACATAGCGTTGGCTACCCGTGATA
TTGCTGAAGAGCTTGGCGGCGAATGGGCTGACCGCTTCCTCGTGCTTTACGGTATCGCCGCTCCCGATTC
GCAGCGCATCGCCTTCTATCGCCTTCTTGACGAGTTCTTCTGAGCGGGACTCTGGGGTTCGAAATGACCG
ACCAAGCGACGCCCAACCTGCCATCACGAGATTTCGATTCCACCGCCGCCTTCTATGAAAGGTTGGGCTT
CGGAATCGTTTTCCGGGACGCCGGCTGGATGATCCTCCAGCGCGGGGATCTCATGCTGGAGTTCTTCGCC
CACCCCAACTTGTTTATTGCAGCTTATAATGGTTACAAATAAAGCAATAGCATCACAAATTTCACAAATA
AAGCATTTTTTTCACTGCATTCTAGTTGTGGTTTGTCCAAACTCATCAATGTATCTTATCATGTCTGTAT
ACCGTCGACCTCTAGCTAGAGCTTGGCGTAATCATGGTCATAGCTGTTTCCTGTGTGAAATTGTTATCCG
CTCACAATTCCACACAACATACGAGCCGGAAGCATAAAGTGTAAAGCCTGGGGTGCCTAATGAGTGAGCT
AACTCACATTAATTGCGTTGCGCTCACTGCCCGCTTTCCAGTCGGGAAACCTGTCGTGCCAGCTGCATTA
ATGAATCGGCCAACGCGCGGGGAGAGGCGGTTTGCGTATTGGGCGCTCTTCCGCTTCCTCGCTCACTGAC
TCGCTGCGCTCGGTCGTTCGGCTGCGGCGAGCGGTATCAGCTCACTCAAAGGCGGTAATACGGTTATCCA
CAGAATCAGGGGATAACGCAGGAAAGAACATGTGAGCAAAAGGCCAGCAAAAGGCCAGGAACCGTAAAAA
GGCCGCGTTGCTGGCGTTTTTCCATAGGCTCCGCCCCCCTGACGAGCATCACAAAAATCGACGCTCAAGT
CAGAGGTGGCGAAACCCGACAGGACTATAAAGATACCAGGCGTTTCCCCCTGGAAGCTCCCTCGTGCGCT
CTCCTGTTCCGACCCTGCCGCTTACCGGATACCTGTCCGCCTTTCTCCCTTCGGGAAGCGTGGCGCTTTC
TCATAGCTCACGCTGTAGGTATCTCAGTTCGGTGTAGGTCGTTCGCTCCAAGCTGGGCTGTGTGCACGAA
CCCCCCGTTCAGCCCGACCGCTGCGCCTTATCCGGTAACTATCGTCTTGAGTCCAACCCGGTAAGACACG
ACTTATCGCCACTGGCAGCAGCCACTGGTAACAGGATTAGCAGAGCGAGGTATGTAGGCGGTGCTACAGA
GTTCTTGAAGTGGTGGCCTAACTACGGCTACACTAGAAGAACAGTATTTGGTATCTGCGCTCTGCTGAAG
CCAGTTACCTTCGGAAAAAGAGTTGGTAGCTCTTGATCCGGCAAACAAACCACCGCTGGTAGCGGTGGTT
TTTTTGTTTGCAAGCAGCAGATTACGCGCAGAAAAAAAGGATCTCAAGAAGATCCTTTGATCTTTTCTAC
GGGGTCTGACGCTCAGTGGAACGAAAACTCACGTTAAGGGATTTTGGTCATGAGATTATCAAAAAGGATC
TTCACCTAGATCCTTTTAAATTAAAAATGAAGTTTTAAATCAATCTAAAGTATATATGAGTAAACTTGGT
CTGACAGTTACCAATGCTTAATCAGTGAGGCACCTATCTCAGCGATCTGTCTATTTCGTTCATCCATAGT
TGCCTGACTCCCCGTCGTGTAGATAACTACGATACGGGAGGGCTTACCATCTGGCCCCAGTGCTGCAATG
ATACCGCGAGACCCACGCTCACCGGCTCCAGATTTATCAGCAATAAACCAGCCAGCCGGAAGGGCCGAGC
GCAGAAGTGGTCCTGCAACTTTATCCGCCTCCATCCAGTCTATTAATTGTTGCCGGGAAGCTAGAGTAAG
TAGTTCGCCAGTTAATAGTTTGCGCAACGTTGTTGCCATTGCTACAGGCATCGTGGTGTCACGCTCGTCG
TTTGGTATGGCTTCATTCAGCTCCGGTTCCCAACGATCAAGGCGAGTTACATGATCCCCCATGTTGTGCA
AAAAAGCGGTTAGCTCCTTCGGTCCTCCGATCGTTGTCAGAAGTAAGTTGGCCGCAGTGTTATCACTCAT
GGTTATGGCAGCACTGCATAATTCTCTTACTGTCATGCCATCCGTAAGATGCTTTTCTGTGACTGGTGAG
TACTCAACCAAGTCATTCTGAGAATAGTGTATGCGGCGACCGAGTTGCTCTTGCCCGGCGTCAATACGGG
ATAATACCGCGCCACATAGCAGAACTTTAAAAGTGCTCATCATTGGAAAACGTTCTTCGGGGCGAAAACT
CTCAAGGATCTTACCGCTGTTGAGATCCAGTTCGATGTAACCCACTCGTGCACCCAACTGATCTTCAGCA
TCTTTTACTTTCACCAGCGTTTCTGGGTGAGCAAAAACAGGAAGGCAAAATGCCGCAAAAAAGGGAATAA
GGGCGACACGGAAATGTTGAATACTCATACTCTTCCTTTTTCAATATTATTGAAGCATTTATCAGGGTTA
TTGTCTCATGAGCGGATACATATTTGAATGTATTTAGAAAAATAAACAAATAGGGGTTCCGCGCACATTT
CCCCGAAAAGTGCCACCTGACGTCGACGGATCGGGAGATCTCCCGATCCCCTATGGTGCACTCTCAGTAC
AATCTGCTCTGATGCCGCATAGTTAAGCCAGTATCTGCTCCCTGCTTGTGTGTTGGAGGTCGCTGAGTAG
TGCGCGAGCAAAATTTAAGCTACAACAAGGCAAGGCTTGACCGACAATTGCATGAAGAATCTGCTTAGGG
TTAGGCGTTTTGCGCTGCTTCGCGATGTACG
Features (pLannotate 1.2.2; 22 found; start..end, strand, type, name):
     18..397     +  enhancer       CMV enhancer: human cytomegalovirus immediate early enhancer
    398..601     +  promoter       CMV promoter: human cytomegalovirus (CMV) immediate early promoter
    597..630     +  LTR            5' LTR (truncated) (fragment): truncated 5' long terminal repeat (LTR) from HIV-1
    646..664     +  promoter       T7 promoter: promoter for bacteriophage T7 RNA polymerase
    684..1358    +  CDS            DsRed2: DsRed2 is a basic (constitutively fluorescent) red fluorescent protein published in 2006, derived from Discosoma sp..
   1365..2021    +  CDS            BNIP3L: BNI3L_HUMAN - Also known as BNIP3A, BNIP3H, NIX. Experimental evidence at protein level: Swiss-Prot protein existence level 1. Induces apoptosis. Interacts with viral and cellular anti- apoptosis proteins. Can overcome the suppressors BCL-2 and BCL-XL, although high levels of BCL-XL expression will inhibit apoptosis. Inhibits apoptosis induced by BNIP3. Involved in mitochondrial quality control via its interaction with SPATA18/MIEAP: in response to mitochondrial damage, participates in mitochondrial protein catabolic process (also named MALM) leading to the degradation of damaged proteins insi
   2052..2070    -  promoter       SP6 promoter: promoter for bacteriophage SP6 RNA polymerase
   2096..2320    +  polyA_signal   bGH poly(A) signal: bovine growth hormone polyadenylation signal
   2324..2345    +  promoter       SV40 promoter (fragment): SV40 enhancer and early promoter
   2366..2794    +  rep_origin     f1 ori (sequence partly withheld): f1 bacteriophage origin of replication; arrow indicates direction of (+) strand synthesis
   2808..3137    +  promoter       SV40 promoter: SV40 enhancer and early promoter
   3204..3995    +  CDS            neo: KKA2_KLEPN - Also known as kan, nptII. Experimental evidence at protein level: Swiss-Prot protein existence level 1. Resistance to kanamycin, neomycin, paromomycin, ribostamycin, butirosin and gentamicin B. From Klebsiella pneumoniae.
   4019..4177    +  CDS            ble (fragment): BLE_KLEPN - Experimental evidence at protein level: Swiss-Prot protein existence level 1. Binding protein with a strong affinity to the bleomycin family of antibiotics. Binds to CL990; an antimitotic-antibiotic compound. From Klebsiella pneumoniae.
   4172..4293    +  polyA_signal   SV40 poly(A) signal: SV40 polyadenylation signal
   4366..4382    -  protein_bind   lac operator: The lac repressor binds to the lac operator to inhibit transcription in E. coli. This inhibition can be relieved by adding lactose or isopropyl-β-D-thiogalactopyranoside (IPTG). lac repressor encoded by lacI
   4390..4420    -  promoter       lac promoter: promoter for the E. coli lac operon
   4435..4456    -  protein_bind   CAP binding site: CAP binding activates transcription in the presence of cAMP. E. coli catabolite activator protein
   4469..4561    -  CDS            lacI (fragment): lac repressor; lacI; The lac repressor binds to the lac operator to inhibit transcription in E. coli. This inhibition can be relieved by adding lactose or isopropyl-β-D-thiogalactopyranoside (IPTG).
   4744..5332    -  rep_origin     ori: high-copy-number ColE1/pMB1/pBR322/pUC origin of replication
   5503..6363    -  CDS            AmpR: β-lactamase; bla; confers resistance to ampicillin, carbenicillin, and related antibiotics
   6364..6468    -  promoter       AmpR promoter: bla
   6527..6579    -  misc_feature   bom (fragment): basis of mobility region from pBR322
