[The description below was written by a language model from this plasmid's Addgene catalogue record and pLannotate feature annotations shown in this document.]
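Description:
DsRed-Nix is a mammalian expression plasmid built on the pcDNA3.1(+) backbone that produces human NIX (BNIP3L, BCL2 interacting protein 3 like) fused at its N terminus to a red fluorescent protein. The full sequence record is about 6.7 kb. In bacteria it is maintained through a high-copy ColE1/pUC-type origin and selected with ampicillin via the β-lactamase gene. An f1 origin is also present, a standard backbone element that allows single-stranded DNA production.

The expression cassette is driven by the human cytomegalovirus immediate early enhancer and promoter. This is followed by a reading frame annotated as DsRed2, then, after a very short junction, the roughly 660 bp BNIP3L coding sequence, which was cloned between EcoRI and XhoI sites. The bovine growth hormone polyadenylation signal terminates the transcript. T7 and SP6 promoters flank the insert; they are listed as the sequencing primer sites and could in principle support in vitro transcription. A separate SV40 early promoter drives the neomycin phosphotransferase gene with an SV40 poly(A) signal, which allows G418 selection of stably transfected mammalian cells. The short HIV-1 LTR, ble, lacI and bom fragments called by the automated annotation are probably incidental similarity hits or backbone remnants, not functional parts.

The stated purpose is mammalian expression of fluorescent Nix. BNIP3L is a pro-apoptotic BCL2-interacting protein also involved in mitochondrial quality control, so the red tag suits tracking its expression and subcellular localisation in transfected cells, although the record does not describe specific experiments.
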