Addgene plasmid #100763: DsRed-Nix
Purpose: Mammalian expression of Fluorescent Nix
Depositing lab: Joseph Gordon.
Backbone
  Vector backbone: pcDNA3.1(+)
  Backbone size w/o insert (bp): 6078
  Vector type: Mammalian Expression
Growth in bacteria
  Bacterial resistance: Ampicillin, 100 μg/mL
  Growth temperature: 37°C
  Growth strain: DH5alpha
  Copy number: High Copy
Gene/Insert
  Gene/Insert name: BCL2 interacting protein 3 like
  Species: H. sapiens (human)
  Insert size (bp): 660
  Entrez Gene: BNIP3L (a.k.a. BNIP3a, NIP3L, NIX)
  Promoter: CMV
  Tag / fusion protein: DsRed (N terminal on insert)
  Cloning method: Restriction Enzyme; 5′ cloning site EcoRI (not destroyed); 3′ cloning site XhoI (not destroyed)
  Sequencing primers: 5′ T7; 3′ Sp6
Terms and licenses: Academic/Nonprofit Terms; Industry Terms: Not Available to Industry
How to cite: DsRed-Nix was a gift from Joseph Gordon (Addgene plasmid # 100763 ; http://n2t.net/addgene:100763 ; RRID:Addgene_100763)
