>Addgene plasmid #100763 | DsRed-Nix | depositor partial sequence | sequence record 197622 | Human Nix gene
ATGTCGTCCCACCTAGTCGAGCCGCCGCCGCCCCTGCACAACAACAACAACAACTGCGAGGAAAATGAGC
AGTCTCTGCCCCCGCCGGCCGGCCTCAACAGTTCCTGGGTGGAGCTACCCATGAACAGCAGCAATGGCAA
TGATAATGGCAATGGGAAAAATGGGGGGCTGGAACACGTACCATCCTCATCCTCCATCCACAATGGAGAC
ATGGAGAAGATTCTTTTGGATGCACAACATGAATCAGGACAGAGTAGTTCCAGAGGCAGTTCTCACTGTG
ACAGCCCTTCGCCACAAGAAGATGGGCAGATCATGTTTGATGTGGAAATGCACACCAGCAGGGACCATAG
CTCTCAGTCAGAAGAAGAAGTTGTAGAAGGAGAGAAGGAAGTCGAGGCTTTGAAGAAAAGTGCGGACTGG
GTATCAGACTGGTCCAGTAGACCCGAAAACATTCCACCCAAGGAGTTCCACTTCAGACACCCTAAACGTT
CTGTGTCTTTAAGCATGAGGAAAAGTGGAGCCATGAAGAAAGGGGGTATTTTCTCCGCAGAATTTCTGAA
GGTGTTCATTCCATCTCTCTTCCTTTCTCATGTTTTGGCTTTGGGGCTAGGCATCTATATTGGAAAGCGA
CTGAGCACACCCTCTGCCAGCACCTACTGA
